Addgene plasmid #242121: pKC078_pLenti_TetON_QtEnC_sfGFP
Purpose: Tet- or Dox-inducible expression of QtEnC fused to sfGFP
Depositing lab: Fei Chen. Depositing organization: Broad Institute. Publication: A genetically encoded device for transcriptome storage in mammalian cells. Chao YK, Wu M, Gong Q, Chen F. Science. 2026 Jan 15:eadz9353. doi: 10.1126/science.adz9353. PubMed 41538410.
Backbone
  Vector backbone: pLenti-tetON
  Vector type: Lentiviral
Growth in bacteria
  Bacterial resistance: Ampicillin, 100 μg/mL
  Growth temperature: 37°C
  Growth strain: NEB Stable
  Copy number: High Copy
Gene/Insert
  Gene/Insert name: QtEnc (alt name: encapsulin)
  Species: Synthetic
  Promoter: TRE3G
  Tag / fusion protein: sfGFP (C terminal on insert)
  Cloning method: Gibson Cloning
Terms and licenses: Academic/Nonprofit Terms; Industry Terms: Not Available to Industry
Depositor comments: Includes TagRFP-Tet-On3G
How to cite: pKC078_pLenti_TetON_QtEnC_sfGFP was a gift from Fei Chen (Addgene plasmid # 242121 ; http://n2t.net/addgene:242121 ; RRID:Addgene_242121)
