[The description below was written by a language model from this plasmid's Addgene catalogue record and pLannotate feature annotations shown in this document.]
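Description:
pKC078_pLenti_TetON_QtEnC_sfGFP is an all-in-one, doxycycline-inducible lentiviral transfer plasmid of about 10.3 kb built on a pLenti-tetON backbone. It is propagated in E. coli through a high-copy ColE1/pUC-type origin and selected with ampicillin via the β-lactamase gene. The viral portion carries the usual HIV-1-derived elements needed for packaging and transduction. These are a truncated 5' LTR, the Ψ packaging signal with an adjoining gag fragment, the Rev response element for Rev-dependent nuclear export of the genomic RNA, the cPPT/CTS, and a ΔU3 self-inactivating 3' LTR that silences LTR promoter activity after integration. Short annotated fragments of lacI, nef, Rev and SV40 sequences appear to be backbone remnants rather than functional parts.

Two expression units sit between the LTRs. The first uses the TRE3G promoter to drive a synthetic QtEnc encapsulin coding sequence fused at its C terminus to superfolder GFP, followed by a rabbit β-globin polyadenylation signal. The feature table does not annotate the encapsulin itself, but the unannotated gap between TRE3G and sfGFP is consistent with its position. The second unit uses an EF-1α core promoter joined to an HTLV-1 LTR segment to express TagRFP and the Tet-On 3G transactivator constitutively, with a WPRE downstream to enhance transcript stability and expression. How TagRFP and Tet-On 3G are linked is not annotated. In transduced mammalian cells, red fluorescence marks vector-positive cells, and adding doxycycline lets Tet-On 3G bind TRE3G and switch on the green encapsulin fusion. The stated purpose is Tet- or Dox-inducible expression of QtEnc-sfGFP, and the plasmid was deposited alongside work on a genetically encoded device for transcriptome storage in mammalian cells.
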