Features (pLannotate 1.2.2; 27 found; start..end, strand, type, name):
      1..589     +  rep_origin     ori: high-copy-number ColE1/pMB1/pBR322/pUC origin of replication
    772..826     +  CDS            lacI (fragment): lac repressor; lacI; The lac repressor binds to the lac operator to inhibit transcription in E. coli. This inhibition can be relieved by adding lactose or isopropyl-β-D-thiogalactopyranoside (IPTG).
    832..925     +  rep_origin     SV40 ori (fragment): SV40 origin of replication
    950..987     +  CDS            lacI (fragment): lac repressor; lacI; The lac repressor binds to the lac operator to inhibit transcription in E. coli. This inhibition can be relieved by adding lactose or isopropyl-β-D-thiogalactopyranoside (IPTG).
   1000..1021    +  protein_bind   CAP binding site: CAP binding activates transcription in the presence of cAMP. E. coli catabolite activator protein
   1036..1066    +  promoter       lac promoter: promoter for the E. coli lac operon
   1074..1090    +  protein_bind   lac operator: The lac repressor binds to the lac operator to inhibit transcription in E. coli. This inhibition can be relieved by adding lactose or isopropyl-β-D-thiogalactopyranoside (IPTG). lac repressor encoded by lacI
   1124..1207    +  polyA_signal   SV40 poly(A) signal (fragment): SV40 polyadenylation signal
   1374..1703    +  CDS            nef (fragment): NEF_HV1BR - Experimental evidence at protein level: Swiss-Prot protein existence level 1. Extracellular Nef protein targets CD4(+) T-lymphocytes for apoptosis by interacting with CXCR4 surface receptors (PubMed:14990729). From Human immunodeficiency virus type 1 group M subtype B (isolate BRU/LAI) (HIV-1).
   1751..2008    +  LTR            5' LTR (truncated): truncated 5' long terminal repeat (LTR) from HIV-1
   2055..2180    +  misc_feature   HIV-1 Ψ: packaging signal of human immunodeficiency virus type 1
   2164..2502    +  CDS            HIV-1 gag (fragment): gag protein from human immunodeficiency virus 1; gag
   2677..2910    +  misc_feature   RRE: The Rev response element (RRE) of HIV-1 allows for Rev-dependent mRNA export from the nucleus to the cytoplasm.
   3287..3387    +  CDS            Rev (fragment): human immunodeficiency virus 1 (HIV-1) Rev protein; rev; enhances nuclear export of unspliced and incompletely spliced viral mRNAs
   3432..3549    +  misc_feature   cPPT/CTS: central polypurine tract and central termination sequence of HIV-1
   3616..3990    +  promoter       TRE3G promoter: 3rd-generation Tet-responsive promoter that can be activated by binding of Tet-On® 3G
   4930..5643    +  CDS            superfolder GFP: GFP variant that folds robustly even when fused to poorly folded proteins (Pédelacq et al., 2006) mammalian codon-optimized
   5746..5801    +  polyA_signal   β-globin poly(A) signal: rabbit β-globin polyadenylation signal (Gil and Proudfoot, 1987)
   6005..6216    +  promoter       EF-1α core promoter: core promoter for human elongation factor EF-1α
   6229..6497    +  LTR            5' LTR (truncated): truncated 5' long terminal repeat (LTR) from human T-cell leukemia virus (HTLV) type 1
   6538..7248    +  CDS            TagRFP: monomeric derivative of red fluorescent protein from Entacmaea quadricolor (Merzlyak et al., 2007) mammalian codon-optimized
   7309..8055    +  CDS            Tet-On® 3G: modified rtTA protein that binds tightly to promoters containing the tet operator in the presence of doxycycline
   8068..8656    +  misc_feature   WPRE: woodchuck hepatitis virus posttranscriptional regulatory element
   8664..8729    +  CDS            nef (fragment): NEF_HV1Z2 - Experimental evidence at protein level: Swiss-Prot protein existence level 1. Extracellular Nef protein targets CD4(+) T-lymphocytes for apoptosis by interacting with CXCR4 surface receptors. From Human immunodeficiency virus type 1 group M subtype D (isolate Z2/CDC-Z34) (HIV-1).
   8731..8964    +  LTR            3' LTR (ΔU3): self-inactivating 3' long terminal repeat (LTR) from HIV-1
   9169..9273    +  promoter       AmpR promoter: bla
   9274..10134   +  CDS            AmpR: β-lactamase; bla; confers resistance to ampicillin, carbenicillin, and related antibiotics
>Addgene plasmid #242121 | pKC078_pLenti_TetON_QtEnC_sfGFP | addgene full sequence | sequence record 488923 | Addgene NGS Result
TTGAGATCCTTTTTTTCTGCGCGTAATCTGCTGCTTGCAAACAAAAAAACCACCGCTACCAGCGGTGGTT
TGTTTGCCGGATCAAGAGCTACCAACTCTTTTTCCGAAGGTAACTGGCTTCAGCAGAGCGCAGATACCAA
ATACTGTTCTTCTAGTGTAGCCGTAGTTAGGCCACCACTTCAAGAACTCTGTAGCACCGCCTACATACCT
CGCTCTGCTAATCCTGTTACCAGTGGCTGCTGCCAGTGGCGATAAGTCGTGTCTTACCGGGTTGGACTCA
AGACGATAGTTACCGGATAAGGCGCAGCGGTCGGGCTGAACGGGGGGTTCGTGCACACAGCCCAGCTTGG
AGCGAACGACCTACACCGAACTGAGATACCTACAGCGTGAGCTATGAGAAAGCGCCACGCTTCCCGAAGG
GAGAAAGGCGGACAGGTATCCGGTAAGCGGCAGGGTCGGAACAGGAGAGCGCACGAGGGAGCTTCCAGGG
GGAAACGCCTGGTATCTTTATAGTCCTGTCGGGTTTCGCCACCTCTGACTTGAGCGTCGATTTTTGTGAT
GCTCGTCAGGGGGGCGGAGCCTATGGAAAAACGCCAGCAACGCGGCCTTTTTACGGTTCCTGGCCTTTTG
CTGGCCTTTTGCTCACATGTTCTTTCCTGCGTTATCCCCTGATTCTGTGGATAACCGTATTACCGCCTTT
GAGTGAGCTGATACCGCTCGCCGCAGCCGAACGACCGAGCGCAGCGAGTCAGTGAGCGAGGAAGCGGAAG
AGCGCCCAATACGCAAACCGCCTCTCCCCGCGCGTTGGCCGATTCATTAATGCAGCAAGCTCATGGCTGA
CTAATTTTTTTTATTTATGCAGAGGCCGAGGCCGCCTCGGCCTCTGAGCTATTCCAGAAGTAGTGAGGAG
GCTTTTTTGGAGGCCTAGGCTTTTGCAAAAAGCTCCCCGTGGCACGACAGGTTTCCCGACTGGAAAGCGG
GCAGTGAGCGCAACGCAATTAATGTGAGTTAGCTCACTCATTAGGCACCCCAGGCTTTACACTTTATGCT
TCCGGCTCGTATGTTGTGTGGAATTGTGAGCGGATAACAATTTCACACAGGAAACAGCTATGACATGATT
ACGAATTTCACAAATAAAGCATTTTTTTCACTGCATTCTAGTTGTGGTTTGTCCAAACTCATCAATGTAT
CTTATCATGTCTGGATCAACTGGATAACTCAAGCTAACCAAAATCATCCCAAACTTCCCACCCCATACCC
TATTACCACTGCCAATTACCTGTGGTTTCATTTACTCTAAACCTGTGATTCCTCTGAATTATTTTCATTT
TAAAGAAATTGTATTTGTTAAATATGTACTACAAACTTAGTAGTTGGAAGGGCTAATTCACTCCCAAAGA
AGACAAGATATCCTTGATCTGTGGATCTACCACACACAAGGCTACTTCCCTGATTAGCAGAACTACACAC
CAGGGCCAGGGGTCAGATATCCACTGACCTTTGGATGGTGCTACAAGCTAGTACCAGTTGAGCCAGATAA
GGTAGAAGAGGCCAATAAAGGAGAGAACACCAGCTTGTTACACCCTGTGAGCCTGCATGGGATGGATGAC
CCGGAGAGAGAAGTGTTAGAGTGGAGGTTTGACAGCCGCCTAGCATTTCATCACGTGGCCCGAGAGCTGC
ATCCGGAGTACTTCAAGAACTGCTGATATCGAGCTTGCTACAAGGGACTTTCCGCTGGGGACTTTCCAGG
GAGGCGTGGCCTGGGCGGGACTGGGGAGTGGCGAGCCCTCAGATCCTGCATATAAGCAGCTGCTTTTTGC
CTGTACTGGGTCTCTCTGGTTAGACCAGATCTGAGCCTGGGAGCTCTCTGGCTAACTAGGGAACCCACTG
CTTAAGCCTCAATAAAGCTTGCCTTGAGTGCTTCAAGTAGTGTGTGCCCGTCTGTTGTGTGACTCTGGTA
ACTAGAGATCCCTCAGACCCTTTTAGTCAGTGTGGAAAATCTCTAGCAGTGGCGCCCGAACAGGGACTTG
AAAGCGAAAGGGAAACCAGAGGAGCTCTCTCGACGCAGGACTCGGCTTGCTGAAGCGCGCACGGCAAGAG
GCGAGGGGCGGCGACTGGTGAGTACGCCAAAAATTTTGACTAGCGGAGGCTAGAAGGAGAGAGATGGGTG
CGAGAGCGTCAGTATTAAGCGGGGGAGAATTAGATCGCGATGGGAAAAAATTCGGTTAAGGCCAGGGGGA
AAGAAAAAATATAAATTAAAACATATAGTATGGGCAAGCAGGGAGCTAGAACGATTCGCAGTTAATCCTG
GCCTGTTAGAAACATCAGAAGGCTGTAGACAAATACTGGGACAGCTACAACCATCCCTTCAGACAGGATC
AGAAGAACTTAGATCATTATATAATACAGTAGCAACCCTCTATTGTGTGCATCAAAGGATAGAGATAAAA
GACACCAAGGAAGCTTTAGACAAGATAGAGGAAGAGCAAAACAAAAGTAAGACCACCGCACAGCAAGCGG
CCGGCCGCTGATCTTCAGACCTGGAGGAGGAGATATGAGGGACAATTGGAGAAGTGAATTATATAAATAT
AAAGTAGTAAAAATTGAACCATTAGGAGTAGCACCCACCAAGGCAAAGAGAAGAGTGGTGCAGAGAGAAA
AAAGAGCAGTGGGAATAGGAGCTTTGTTCCTTGGGTTCTTGGGAGCAGCAGGAAGCACTATGGGCGCAGC
GTCAATGACGCTGACGGTACAGGCCAGACAATTATTGTCTGGTATAGTGCAGCAGCAGAACAATTTGCTG
AGGGCTATTGAGGCGCAACAGCATCTGTTGCAACTCACAGTCTGGGGCATCAAGCAGCTCCAGGCAAGAA
TCCTGGCTGTGGAAAGATACCTAAAGGATCAACAGCTCCTGGGGATTTGGGGTTGCTCTGGAAAACTCAT
TTGCACCACTGCTGTGCCTTGGAATGCTAGTTGGAGTAATAAATCTCTGGAACAGATTTGGAATCACACG
ACCTGGATGGAGTGGGACAGAGAAATTAACAATTACACAAGCTTAATACACTCCTTAATTGAAGAATCGC
AAAACCAGCAAGAAAAGAATGAACAAGAATTATTGGAATTAGATAAATGGGCAAGTTTGTGGAATTGGTT
TAACATAACAAATTGGCTGTGGTATATAAAATTATTCATAATGATAGTAGGAGGCTTGGTAGGTTTAAGA
ATAGTTTTTGCTGTACTTTCTATAGTGAATAGAGTTAGGCAGGGATATTCACCATTATCGTTTCAGACCC
ACCTCCCAACCCCGAGGGGACCCGACAGGCCCGAAGGAATAGAAGAAGAAGGTGGAGAGAGAGACAGAGA
CAGATCCATTCGATTAGTGAACGGATCTCGACGGTATCGCCGAATTCACAAATGGCAGTATTCATCCACA
ATTTTAAAAGAAAAGGGGGGATTGGGGGGTACAGTGCAGGGGAAAGAATAGTAGACATAATAGCAACAGA
CATACAAACTAAAGAATTACAAAAACAAATTACAAAAATTCAAAATTTTCGGGTTTATTACAGGGACAGC
AGAGATCCAGTTTGGACTAGACCGGTGGCCTCCACGGCCACTAGATTACTCCCTATCAGTGATAGAGAAC
GTATGAAGAGTTTACTCCCTATCAGTGATAGAGAACGTATGCAGACTTTACTCCCTATCAGTGATAGAGA
ACGTATAAGGAGTTTACTCCCTATCAGTGATAGAGAACGTATGACCAGTTTACTCCCTATCAGTGATAGA
GAACGTATCTACAGTTTACTCCCTATCAGTGATAGAGAACGTATATCCAGTTTACTCCCTATCAGTGATA
GAGAACGTATAAGCTTTAGGCGTGTACGGTGGGCGCCTATAAAAGCAGAGCTCGTTTAGTGAACCGTCAG
ATCGCCTGGAGCAATTCCACAACACTTTTGTCTTATACCAACTTTCCGTACCACTTCCTACCCTCGTAAA
GAAGTTCCTATTCCGAAGTTCCTATTCTTCAAAAGGTATAGGAACTTCGCTCGAGCCGCCACCATGAATA
AGTCTCAGCTCTACCCCGATAGCCCGCTCACGGACCAGGATTTTAATCAACTGGATCAAACCGTAATCGA
AGCTGCACGACGCCAACTTGTTGGAAGGAGATTTATCGAGCTGTATGGTCCTTTGGGACGAGGAATGCAG
TCTGTGTTTAATGACATATTCATGGAGTCCCATGAGGCAAAGATGGATTTCCAAGGAAGCTTCGATACAG
AAGTAGAGAGTTCCCGGCGGGTCAACTACACCATTCCTATGCTTTACAAAGATTTCGTTCTTTACTGGAG
AGATCTCGAGCAGTCCAAAGCGCTGGATATACCGATCGACTTTAGCGTGGCAGCCAACGCAGCTCGAGAT
GTTGCTTTTCTTGAGGATCAGATGATCTTTCACGGAAGTAAGGAGTTCGATATTCCGGGGTTGATGAATG
TGAAAGGGAGGCTTACGCACCTCATAGGTAATTGGTACGAAAGTGGTAACGCATTCCAAGATATAGTTGA
GGCGCGGAACAAACTCTTGGAGATGAACCATAATGGACCTTATGCTCTTGTGCTGTCTCCAGAGCTTTAC
TCCTTGTTGCATAGGGTCCACAAAGACACCAACGTCCTCGAAATCGAGCACGTTCGGGAGCTCATCACTG
CTGGTGTCTTCCAATCCCCAGTACTTAAAGGCAAAAGCGGGGTGATAGTTAATACGGGAAGGAATAACCT
TGACCTTGCCATCAGTGAAGATTTTGAGACGGCTTATCTTGGCGAAGAAGGGATGAATCACCCCTTTAGA
GTTTACGAAACTGTGGTCCTTCGGATTAAACGGCCTGCGGCTATCTGCACGCTCATCGATCCTGAGGAGG
GCAGCGGTAGTGGGTCGGGATCAGGCTCCAGCAAGGGCGAGGAGCTGTTCACCGGGGTGGTGCCCATCCT
GGTCGAGCTGGACGGCGACGTAAACGGCCACAAGTTCAGCGTGCGCGGCGAGGGCGAGGGCGATGCCACC
AACGGCAAGCTGACCCTGAAGTTCATCTGCACCACCGGCAAGCTGCCCGTGCCCTGGCCCACCCTCGTGA
CCACCCTGACCTACGGCGTGCAGTGCTTCAGCCGCTACCCCGACCACATGAAGCGCCACGACTTCTTCAA
GTCCGCCATGCCCGAAGGCTACGTCCAGGAGCGCACCATCAGCTTCAAGGACGACGGCACCTACAAGACC
CGCGCCGAGGTGAAGTTCGAGGGCGACACCCTGGTGAACCGCATCGAGCTGAAGGGCATCGACTTCAAGG
AGGACGGCAACATCCTGGGGCACAAGCTGGAGTACAACTTCAACAGCCACAACGTCTATATCACCGCCGA
CAAGCAGAAGAACGGCATCAAGGCCAACTTCAAGATCCGCCACAACGTGGAGGACGGCAGCGTGCAGCTC
GCCGACCACTACCAGCAGAACACCCCCATCGGCGACGGCCCCGTGCTGCTGCCCGACAACCACTACCTGA
GCACCCAGTCCGTGCTGAGCAAAGACCCCAACGAGAAGCGCGATCACATGGTCCTGCTGGAGTTCGTGAC
CGCCGCCGGGATCACTCACGGCATGGACGAGCTGTACAAGTAAGGATCCACCGGATCTAGATAACTGAGC
GGCCGCCTAATCTTTTTCCCTCTGCCAAAAATTATGGGGACATCATGAAGCCCCTTGAGCATCTGACTTC
TGGCTAATAAAGGAAATTTATTTTCATTGCAATAGTGTGTTGGAATTTTTTGTGTCTCTCACTCGGAAGG
ACATATGGGAGGGCAAATCATTTAAAACATCAGAATGAGTATTTGGTTTAGAGTTTGGCAACATATGCCC
ATATGCTGGCTGCCATGAACAAAGGTTGGCTATAAAGAGGTCATCAGTATATGAAACAGCCCCCTGCTGT
CCATTCCTTACATATGACTAGTAAGGATCTGCGATCGCTCCGGTGCCCGTCAGTGGGCAGAGCGCACATC
GCCCACAGTCCCCGAGAAGTTGGGGGGAGGGGTCGGCAATTGAACGGGTGCCTAGAGAAGGTGGCGCGGG
GTAAACTGGGAAAGTGATGTCGTGTACTGGCTCCGCCTTTTTCCCGAGGGTGGGGGAGAACCGTATATAA
GTGCAGTAGTCGCCGTGAACGTTCTTTTTCGCAACGGGTTTGCCGCCAGAACACAGCTGAAGCTTCGAGG
GGCTCGCATCTCTCCTTCACGCGCCCGCCGCCCTACCTGAGGCCGCCATCCACGCCGGTTGAGTCGCGTT
CTGCCGCCTCCCGCCTGTGGTGCCTCCTGAACTGCGTCCGCCGTCTAGGTAAGTTTAAAGCTCAGGTCGA
GACCGGGCCTTTGTCCGGCGCTCCCTTGGAGCCTACCTAGACTCAGCCGGCTCTCCACGCTTTGCCTGAC
CCTGCTTGCTCAACTCTACGTCTTTGTTTCGTTTTCTGTTCTGCGCCGTTACAGATCCAAGCTGTGACCG
GCGCCTACACCTGCAGCCAACGCCACCATGGTGTCTAAGGGCGAAGAGCTGATTAAGGAGAACATGCACA
TGAAGCTGTACATGGAGGGCACCGTGAACAACCACCACTTCAAGTGCACATCCGAGGGCGAAGGCAAGCC
CTACGAGGGCACCCAGACCATGAGAATCAAGGTGGTCGAGGGCGGCCCTCTCCCCTTCGCCTTCGACATC
CTGGCTACCAGCTTCATGTACGGCAGCAGAACCTTCATCAACCACACCCAGGGCATCCCCGACTTCTTTA
AGCAGTCCTTCCCTGAGGGCTTCACATGGGAGAGAGTCACCACATACGAAGACGGGGGCGTGCTGACCGC
TACCCAGGACACCAGCCTCCAGGACGGCTGCCTCATCTACAACGTCAAGATCAGAGGGGTGAACTTCCCA
TCCAACGGCCCTGTGATGCAGAAGAAAACACTCGGCTGGGAGGCCAACACCGAGATGCTGTACCCCGCTG
ACGGCGGCCTGGAAGGCAGAAGCGACATGGCCCTGAAGCTCGTGGGCGGGGGCCACCTGATCTGCAACTT
CAAGACCACATACAGATCCAAGAAACCCGCTAAGAACCTCAAGATGCCCGGCGTCTACTATGTGGACCAC
AGACTGGAAAGAATCAAGGAGGCCGACAAAGAGACCTACGTCGAGCAGCACGAGGTGGCTGTGGCCAGAT
ACTGCGACCTCCCTAGCAAACTGGGGCACAAACTTAATGCTAGCGAGGGCAGAGGAAGTCTGCTAACATG
CGGTGACGTCGAGGAGAATCCTGGCCCAATGTCTAGACTGGACAAGAGCAAAGTCATAAACTCTGCTCTG
GAATTACTCAATGGAGTCGGTATCGAAGGCCTGACGACAAGGAAACTCGCTCAAAAGCTGGGAGTTGAGC
AGCCTACCCTGTACTGGCACGTGAAGAACAAGCGGGCCCTGCTCGATGCCCTGCCAATCGAGATGCTGGA
CAGGCATCATACCCACTCCTGCCCCCTGGAAGGCGAGTCATGGCAAGACTTTCTGCGGAACAACGCCAAG
TCATACCGCTGTGCTCTCCTCTCACATCGCGACGGGGCTAAAGTGCATCTCGGCACCCGCCCAACAGAGA
AACAGTACGAAACCCTGGAAAATCAGCTCGCGTTCCTGTGTCAGCAAGGCTTCTCCCTGGAGAACGCACT
GTACGCTCTGTCCGCCGTGGGCCACTTTACACTGGGCTGCGTATTGGAGGAACAGGAGCATCAAGTAGCA
AAAGAGGAAAGAGAGACACCTACCACCGATTCTATGCCCCCACTTCTGAAACAAGCAATTGAGCTGTTCG
ACCGGCAGGGAGCCGAACCTGCCTTCCTTTTCGGCCTGGAACTAATCATATGTGGCCTGGAGAAACAGCT
AAAGTGCGAAAGCGGCGGGCCGACCGACGCCCTTGACGATTTTGACTTAGACATGCTCCCAGCCGATGCC
CTTGACGACTTTGACCTTGATATGCTGCCTGCTGACGCTCTTGACGATTTTGACCTTGACATGCTCCCCG
GGTAAGTCGACGATCCTAATCAACCTCTGGATTACAAAATTTGTGAAAGATTGACTGGTATTCTTAACTA
TGTTGCTCCTTTTACGCTATGTGGATACGCTGCTTTAATGCCTTTGTATCATGCTATTGCTTCCCGTATG
GCTTTCATTTTCTCCTCCTTGTATAAATCCTGGTTGCTGTCTCTTTATGAGGAGTTGTGGCCCGTTGTCA
GGCAACGTGGCGTGGTGTGCACTGTGTTTGCTGACGCAACCCCCACTGGTTGGGGCATTGCCACCACCTG
TCAGCTCCTTTCCGGGACTTTCGCTTTCCCCCTCCCTATTGCCACGGCGGAACTCATCGCCGCCTGCCTT
GCCCGCTGCTGGACAGGGGCTCGGCTGTTGGGCACTGACAATTCCGTGGTGTTGTCGGGGAAATCATCGT
CCTTTCCTTGGCTGCTCGCCTGTGTTGCCACCTGGATTCTGCGCGGGACGTCCTTCTGCTACGTCCCTTC
GGCCCTCAATCCAGCGGACCTTCCTTCCCGCGGCCTGCTGCCGGCTCTGCGGCCTCTTCCGCGTCTTCGC
CTTCGCCCTCAGACGAGTCGGATCTCCCTTTGGGCCGCCTCCCCGCCTGAGATCCTTTAAGACCAATGAC
TTACAAGGCAGCTGTAGATCTTAGCCACTTTTTAAAAGAAAAGGGGGGACTGGAAGGGCTAATTCACTCC
CAACGAAGACAAGATCTGCTTTTTGCTTGTACTGGGTCTCTCTGGTTAGACCAGATCTGAGCCTGGGAGC
TCTCTGGCTAACTAGGGAACCCACTGCTTAAGCCTCAATAAAGCTTGCCTTGAGTGCTTCAAGTAGTGTG
TGCCCGTCTGTTGTGTGACTCTGGTAACTAGAGATCCCTCAGACCCTTTTAGTCAGTGTGGAAAATCTCT
AGCAGTAGTAGTTCATGTCATCTTATTATTCAGTATTTATAACTTGCAAAGAAATGAATATCAGAGAGTG
AGAGGCCCGGGTTAATTAAGGAAAGGGCTAGATCATTCTTGAAGACGAAAGGGCCTCGTGATACGCCTAT
TTTTATAGGTTAATGTCATGATAATAATGGTTTCTTAGACGTCAGGTGGCACTTTTCGGGGAAATGTGCG
CGGAACCCCTATTTGTTTATTTTTCTAAATACATTCAAATATGTATCCGCTCATGAGACAATAACCCTGA
TAAATGCTTCAATAATATTGAAAAAGGAAGAGTATGAGTATTCAACATTTCCGTGTCGCCCTTATTCCCT
TTTTTGCGGCATTTTGCCTTCCTGTTTTTGCTCACCCAGAAACGCTGGTGAAAGTAAAAGATGCTGAAGA
TCAGTTGGGTGCACGAGTGGGTTACATCGAACTGGATCTCAACAGCGGTAAGATCCTTGAGAGTTTTCGC
CCCGAAGAACGTTTTCCAATGATGAGCACTTTTAAAGTTCTGCTATGTGGCGCGGTATTATCCCGTGTTG
ACGCCGGGCAAGAGCAACTCGGTCGCCGCATACACTATTCTCAGAATGACTTGGTTGAGTACTCACCAGT
CACAGAAAAGCATCTTACGGATGGCATGACAGTAAGAGAATTATGCAGTGCTGCCATAACCATGAGTGAT
AACACTGCGGCCAACTTACTTCTGACAACGATCGGAGGACCGAAGGAGCTAACCGCTTTTTTGCACAACA
TGGGGGATCATGTAACTCGCCTTGATCGTTGGGAACCGGAGCTGAATGAAGCCATACCAAACGACGAGCG
TGACACCACGATGCCTGTAGCAATGGCAACAACGTTGCGCAAACTATTAACTGGCGAACTACTTACTCTA
GCTTCCCGGCAACAATTAATAGACTGGATGGAGGCGGATAAAGTTGCAGGACCACTTCTGCGCTCGGCCC
TTCCGGCTGGCTGGTTTATTGCTGATAAATCTGGAGCCGGTGAGCGTGGGTCTCGCGGTATCATTGCAGC
ACTGGGGCCAGATGGTAAGCCCTCCCGTATCGTAGTTATCTACACGACGGGGAGTCAGGCAACTATGGAT
GAACGAAATAGACAGATCGCTGAGATAGGTGCCTCACTGATTAAGCATTGGTAACTGTCAGACCAAGTTT
ACTCATATATACTTTAGATTGATTTAAAACTTCATTTTTAATTTAAAAGGATCTAGGTGAAGATCCTTTT
TGATAATCTCATGACCAAAATCCCTTAACGTGAGTTTTCGTTCCACTGAGCGTCAGACCCCGTAGAAAAG
ATCAAAGGATCTTC
